Addgene plasmid #158493: pZA15
Purpose: Entry clone for Golden Gate assembly. Golden gate compatible N. benthamiana ZAR1 L17E without STOP codon
Depositing lab: Sophien Kamoun. Depositing organization: Sainsbury Laboratory, Norwich. Publication: A vector system for fast-forward studies of the HOPZ-ACTIVATED RESISTANCE1 (ZAR1) resistosome in the model plant Nicotiana benthamiana. Harant A, Pai H, Sakai T, Kamoun S, Adachi H. Plant Physiol. 2022 Jan 20;188(1):70-80. doi: 10.1093/plphys/kiab471. PubMed 34633454.
Backbone
  Vector backbone: pCR8/GW/D-TOPO
  Backbone manufacturer: https://www.thermofisher.com/order/catalog/product/K250020#/K250034
  Vector type: Golden Gate Entry Vector
Growth in bacteria
  Bacterial resistance: Spectinomycin, 50 μg/mL
  Growth temperature: 37°C
  Growth strain: DH5alpha
  Copy number: High Copy
Gene/Insert
  Gene/Insert name: ZAR1
  Species: N. benthamiana
  Mutation: L17E, no STOP codon
  Cloning method: Gateway Cloning
Terms and licenses: Academic/Nonprofit Terms; Industry Terms: Not Available to Industry
How to cite: pZA15 was a gift from Sophien Kamoun (Addgene plasmid # 158493 ; http://n2t.net/addgene:158493 ; RRID:Addgene_158493)
