[The description below was written by a language model from this plasmid's Addgene catalogue record and pLannotate feature annotations shown in this document.]
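Description:
pZA15 is a bacterial entry clone built on the pCR8/GW/D-TOPO backbone and catalogued as a Golden Gate entry vector. At about 5.4 kb, it is propagated in E. coli from a high-copy ColE1/pUC-type origin and selected with spectinomycin through the aadA (SmR) aminoglycoside adenylyltransferase gene. Short annotated fragments of lacI, lacZα, a gentamicin resistance gene and a class 1 integron Pc promoter are backbone remnants rather than functional units. The rrnB T1 and T2 terminators lie upstream of the cloning region, where they insulate the insert from read-through transcription.

The payload is the coding sequence of ZAR1 (HOPZ-ACTIVATED RESISTANCE1) from Nicotiana benthamiana, carrying the L17E substitution and lacking a stop codon. The annotation tool labels this roughly 2.5 kb open reading frame by similarity to the Arabidopsis homologue RPP13L4/ZAR1, but the catalogue gives the species as N. benthamiana. The insert sits in reverse orientation in the numbered sequence, between attL1 and attL2 Gateway recombination sites, with a T7 promoter adjacent to attL2. No plant promoter, terminator or tag is present, as expected for an entry module. The record describes the insert as Golden Gate compatible, although the feature table does not annotate the type IIS restriction sites. It lists Gateway as the cloning method.

Omitting the stop codon allows in-frame C-terminal fusions when the module is assembled with promoter, tag and terminator parts into plant expression vectors. The associated publication describes a vector toolkit for studying the ZAR1 resistosome in N. benthamiana, and this plasmid supplies the L17E variant for such experiments. The record does not state the functional consequence of the mutation.
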