Features (pLannotate 1.2.2; 12 found; start..end, strand, type, name):
    121..213     +  CDS            lacI (fragment): lac repressor; lacI; The lac repressor binds to the lac operator to inhibit transcription in E. coli. This inhibition can be relieved by adding lactose or isopropyl-β-D-thiogalactopyranoside (IPTG).
    268..295     -  terminator     rrnB T2 terminator: transcription terminator T2 from the E. coli rrnB gene
    427..470     +  terminator     rrnB T1 terminator: Escherichia coli rrnB; transcription terminator T1 from the E. coli rrnB gene
    517..553     -  CDS            lacZα (fragment): LacZα fragment of β-galactosidase; lacZ fragment
    569..668     +  protein_bind   attL1: mutant version of attL; recombination site for the Gateway® LR reaction LR Clonase™
    714..3233    -  CDS            RPP13L4: R13L4_ARATH - Also known as ZAR1 From Arabidopsis thaliana (Mouse-ear cress).
   3258..3357    -  protein_bind   attL2: mutant version of attL; recombination site for the Gateway® LR reaction LR Clonase™
   3375..3393    -  promoter       T7 promoter: promoter for bacteriophage T7 RNA polymerase
   3583..3606    +  promoter       Pc promoter (fragment): intI1 (promoter lies within the coding sequence); class 1 integron promoter
   3782..3838    +  CDS            GmR (fragment): gentamycin acetyltransferase; aacC1; confers resistance to gentamycin
   3845..4636    +  CDS            SmR: aminoglycoside adenylyltransferase (Murphy, 1985); aadA; confers resistance to spectinomycin and streptomycin
   4729..5317    +  rep_origin     ori: high-copy-number ColE1/pMB1/pBR322/pUC origin of replication
>Addgene plasmid #158493 | pZA15 | addgene full sequence | sequence record 310753 | Addgene NGS Result
CTTTCCTGCGTTATCCCCTGATTCTGTGGATAACCGTATTACCGCCTTTGAGTGAGCTGATACCGCTCGC
CGCAGCCGAACGACCGAGCGCAGCGAGTCAGTGAGCGAGGAAGCGGAAGAGCGCCCAATACGCAAACCGC
CTCTCCCCGCGCGTTGGCCGATTCATTAATGCAGCTGGCACGACAGGTTTCCCGACTGGAAAGCGGGCAG
TGAGCGCAACGCAATTAATACGCGTACCGCTAGCCAGGAAGAGTTTGTAGAAACGCAAAAAGGCCATCCG
TCAGGATGGCCTTCTGCTTAGTTTGATGCCTGGCAGTTTATGGCGGGCGTCCTGCCCGCCACCCTCCGGG
CCGTTGCTTCACAACGTTCAAATCCGCTCCCGGCGGATTTGTCCTACTCAGGAGAGCGTTCACCGACAAA
CAACAGATAAAACGAAAGGCCCAGTCTTCCGACTGAGCCTTTCGTTTTATTTGATGCCTGGCAGTTCCCT
ACTCTCGCGTTAACGCTAGCATGGATGTTTTCCCAGTCACGACGTTGTAAAACGACGGCCAGTCTTAAGC
TCGGGCCCCAAATAATGATTTTATTTTGACTGATAGTGACCTGTTCGTTGCAACAAATTGATGAGCAATG
CTTTTTTATAATGCCAACTTTGTACAAAAAAGCAGGCTCCGAATTCGCCCTTAATGGTCTCTCGAACCGT
TCCTATGTTCTTCCTTCTTCCATAGACCCCCTCTAAACCCTGCATCTTCAATTGGAAATGACTCCAACTC
AGGGCACCAGCTAACCTTGAGTATTCTTAACGAAGGCATGACTTGATGCATTGCTGACCATTCCAATCTC
AAATCCGATAAAGATTCCAACATTAAGCCCTCAATTTTCCAAGCAGTACTACCATCACCCCAGAAGTTCT
CGTGCATTTGTGTAATATCACCAGAGATGATTGATAAATATCGCAACATGGGGGAGAGATTGGGGTTAAG
CCATTCAGGACTTGTCTTACTTGGATAAAATTTGAGAATCAGCTCGTGGAGTTGTCGTGGAGGATAAAGT
CTACCAAGTTTTGTCGCAAGTCCATTATCTTGACTGCCAAAGCAACTTATTGTTAAAAATTGAAGTTCTT
GGAGATCTACCAGTGCGTTCCCCTCATCGTCTCCAATCTCCTCATTTTCGGTTAGTCTTAAACTGAGAGT
TCTGAGTCGAGTCAGGCTTCTGAGCTCAGCAATACGACAACCTCCTGGTTGGCTTAATTTTGCAGGCTTA
AACCCAAGCAATACTTGAAGATTGGAAAGCCTACTTAATCCTTTTGGAAGGTACTCAAGGGAACCACAGT
TGTTCACATCCAAAACAGCAAGTTCCTCAAATGTCAGAACGCAAGAGGGGAGCATTTTCATATTTTGGCA
ATAGCTGAAATCCAAAATCTGTAATTTTTCAAGCTTGGATATGGAAGCTGGAACTCCAATCATTGGATGT
GTATTGCTTAAACTGAGATAAGTGAGCTGCTTAGCAGATCCAATTCCTTCCAACAAACTTGAAAGAGGCA
CATCGAAAATTGATTTTGACAGATCCAATACTTGGAGGTGTCGACTCTTGCACAGCTTCTTGGCAATGTC
GGAATGGATTTTGTTAACTTCACCACTCTTGGTGGTTGTTAGCAGTGCTCGTAATTTTTGATTGCTCAAT
AGTTGCTTCCAATTCATCTCACTCTTAATACCCAAATGCCGACAAGTTGCATCAGCTGGGGTGAAAAATG
CATCATCCTCGGCTAATTTGATCACCAAGTCACGAACCATGTCATGCATTTTGCATGTGTGGATCACACC
ATTGTAAGCCTTATCAACAACTTCTATCAAACACCGATTGGATAGTTGTGAGAAACAATCTTCTCCCACT
TCAGTCGATAACCTACCACTTCTCAGAGGTATGAAACCTTCTCCAATCCACCAACGGATCAGTTGGTCTT
TTGGTATGACACAATCCTCAGGAAAGAGTGAAAAACAGAGGAAACAGGATTTCAAGTAAGGAGGGAGTTC
ATCATAGCTCAACTGTAGTGAGGCCATCACTGAGTCATCATTTTCTTTCAATTCATCACGGAAATGATTT
GAAATACGCCTCCATTCGTGATAGTAAGATGGCTTGCAAAGCATCACTCCTCCTACTGCTTTGATTGCTA
AAGGAAGTCCCTTGCATTTTTCCACAATCTCCTTTCCCACGTCCTCCAACTCGGGGAAATGGCATTCACC
TGCACTTCCTGCAAATGCAATCTTCCGGAATAGTAACCAACTGTAGTGCTCATTGAGGAATTTTGGCCAA
TGTATTCTTGCTTCTGTAACTCCCATCTTGCGAGCGACTAGCTCATTTCTCGTTGTTACAATAACAGTGC
TCCCATTTCCTTTGGGCAGTCCAGTATAGATTTTTTGCCACCAGGCATTGTCCCAGCTCCAAACATCATC
CATAACAATCAAAAACCTCTTTCCCAAAAGGTACTGGTTTATTTTTCTTAACAGTTCACACTGGTCATCA
CCAACACATGCATCTCCTAAACTCCTCAATATGCTTCTCATGACTTGTTCCTCAGTAAATGTTTGAGAAA
CAGACACCCAAATCCTCCTCTCCAAGTGATCCTCCACCCTTTTGTCATTGAAAACTTTCTGAGCAAGAGT
GGTTTTACCAAGTCCTCCCATACCCACAAATGCAATGGTAAGTAAACCATCTCTTGCTTCAAATAGCCAA
TCCTTTATCTTCTCAGTGTCACCTTCCAAACCAACTACCTGAGTGTGGTCATAAAGGGAAGAAGTCCATC
TTGACATTAGATTATTGTGTGCCTCCATACTTCCTTCTTCGAGAAGTGGTACTCCAAGATATGTTGAAAT
GTTTTGCTTTATCTCCGAGATTCTGTCATTGATTTTAGCAAGGCACTTCCCAGTTTGATGGCGAAGAGAG
AGCCTTTTAGGATGGAAGCATGTAGTAGCCCGATCGCTATCTGCAGATTGATTCTGGCAGTCCTCAAGTA
TCTCTTCAGCTTCAAAGATTAAGTCTCGCAAACAGGACATGACTCCTTTAAGGGTGTTGTTTTTCCTCTT
GAGCCTCTCTGCATCTTTGAGAAAGCTTTGCATGAATAGCAGCTCGTTCTTCAGTTTTTCAAACTGCTGT
CTGTATTTAGTAAGAAACCTACTCTCCTCTGTTTCAACATGCAGAAGTTTCTCCAAGAATACAGTGACCA
CCGCATCCACCATTAGAGACCATTAAGGGCGAATTCGACCCAGCTTTCTTGTACAAAGTTGGCATTATAA
AAAATAATTGCTCATCAATTTGTTGCAACGAACAGGTCACTATCAGTCAAAATAAAATCATTATTTGCCA
TCCAGCTGATATCCCCTATAGTGAGTCGTATTACATGGTCATAGCTGTTTCCTGGCAGCTCTGGCCCGTG
TCTCAAAATCTCTGATGTTACATTGCACAAGATAAAAATATATCATCATGCCTCCTCTAGACCAGCCAGG
ACAGAAATGCCTCGACTTCGCTGCTACCCAAGGTTGCCGGGTGACGCACACCGTGGAAACGGATGAAGGC
ACGAACCCAGTGGACATAAGCCTGTTCGGTTCGTAAGCTGTAATGCAAGTAGCGTATGCGCTCACGCAAC
TGGTCCAGAACCTTGACCGAACGCAGCGGTGGTAACGGCGCAGTGGCGGTTTTCATGGCTTGTTATGACT
GTTTTTTTGGGGTACAGTCTATGCCTCGGGCATCCAAGCAGCAAGCGCGTTACGCCGTGGGTCGATGTTT
GATGTTATGGAGCAGCAACGATGTTACGCAGCAGGGCAGTCGCCCTAAAACAAAGTTAAACATTATGAGG
GAAGCGGTGATCGCCGAAGTATCGACTCAACTATCAGAGGTAGTTGGCGTCATCGAGCGCCATCTCGAAC
CGACGTTGCTGGCCGTACATTTGTACGGCTCCGCAGTGGATGGCGGCCTGAAGCCACACAGTGATATTGA
TTTGCTGGTTACGGTGACCGTAAGGCTTGATGAAACAACGCGGCGAGCTTTGATCAACGACCTTTTGGAA
ACTTCGGCTTCCCCTGGAGAGAGCGAGATTCTCCGCGCTGTAGAAGTCACCATTGTTGTGCACGACGACA
TCATTCCGTGGCGTTATCCAGCTAAGCGCGAACTGCAATTTGGAGAATGGCAGCGCAATGACATTCTTGC
AGGTATCTTCGAGCCAGCCACGATCGACATTGATCTGGCTATCTTGCTGACAAAAGCAAGAGAACATAGC
GTTGCCTTGGTAGGTCCAGCGGCGGAGGAACTCTTTGATCCGGTTCCTGAACAGGATCTATTTGAGGCGC
TAAATGAAACCTTAACGCTATGGAACTCGCCGCCCGACTGGGCTGGCGATGAGCGAAATGTAGTGCTTAC
GTTGTCCCGCATTTGGTACAGCGCAGTAACCGGCAAAATCGCGCCGAAGGATGTCGCTGCCGACTGGGCA
ATGGAGCGCCTGCCGGCCCAGTATCAGCCCGTCATACTTGAAGCTAGACAGGCTTATCTTGGACAAGAAG
AAGATCGCTTGGCCTCGCGCGCAGATCAGTTGGAAGAATTTGTCCACTACGTGAAAGGCGAGATCACCAA
GGTAGTCGGCAAATAACCCTCGAGCCACCCATGACCAAAATCCCTTAACGTGAGTTACGCGTCGTTCCAC
TGAGCGTCAGACCCCGTAGAAAAGATCAAAGGATCTTCTTGAGATCCTTTTTTTCTGCGCGTAATCTGCT
GCTTGCAAACAAAAAAACCACCGCTACCAGCGGTGGTTTGTTTGCCGGATCAAGAGCTACCAACTCTTTT
TCCGAAGGTAACTGGCTTCAGCAGAGCGCAGATACCAAATACTGTTCTTCTAGTGTAGCCGTAGTTAGGC
CACCACTTCAAGAACTCTGTAGCACCGCCTACATACCTCGCTCTGCTAATCCTGTTACCAGTGGCTGCTG
CCAGTGGCGATAAGTCGTGTCTTACCGGGTTGGACTCAAGACGATAGTTACCGGATAAGGCGCAGCGGTC
GGGCTGAACGGGGGGTTCGTGCACACAGCCCAGCTTGGAGCGAACGACCTACACCGAACTGAGATACCTA
CAGCGTGAGCTATGAGAAAGCGCCACGCTTCCCGAAGGGAGAAAGGCGGACAGGTATCCGGTAAGCGGCA
GGGTCGGAACAGGAGAGCGCACGAGGGAGCTTCCAGGGGGAAACGCCTGGTATCTTTATAGTCCTGTCGG
GTTTCGCCACCTCTGACTTGAGCGTCGATTTTTGTGATGCTCGTCAGGGGGGCGGAGCCTATGGAAAAAC
GCCAGCAACGCGGCCTTTTTACGGTTCCTGGCCTTTTGCTGGCCTTTTGCTCACATGTT
